Addgene plasmid #143964: TFORF1615
Purpose: Lentiviral vector for overexpressing transcription factor ORFs with unique 24-bp barcodes. Barcodes facilitate identification of transcription factors in pooled screens.
Depositing lab: Feng Zhang. Depositing organization: Broad Institute. Publication: A transcription factor atlas of directed differentiation. Joung J, Ma S, Tay T, Geiger-Schuller KR, Kirchgatterer PC, Verdine VK, Guo B, Arias-Garcia MA, Allen WE, Singh A, Kuksenko O, Abudayyeh OO, Gootenberg JS, Fu Z, Macrae RK, Buenrostro JD, Regev A, Zhang F. Cell. 2023 Jan 5;186(1):209-229.e26. doi: 10.1016/j.cell.2022.11.026. PubMed 36608654.
Backbone
  Vector backbone: pLX_TRC317
  Backbone manufacturer: Broad Institute Genetic Perturbation Platform
  Backbone size w/o insert (bp): 8264
  Vector type: Mammalian Expression, Lentiviral
  Selectable markers: Puromycin
Growth in bacteria
  Bacterial resistance: Ampicillin, 100 μg/mL
  Growth temperature: 37°C
  Growth strain: NEB Stable
  Copy number: High Copy
Gene/Insert
  Gene/Insert name: GSX1
  Species: H. sapiens (human)
  Insert size (bp): 896
  Entrez Gene: GSX1 (a.k.a. GSH1, Gsh-1)
  Promoter: EF1a
  Cloning method: Unknown
  Sequencing primers: 5′ GGGTGGAGACTGAAGTTAGGCCAG; 3′ CACATAGCGTAAAAGGAGCAACATAG
Terms and licenses: Academic/Nonprofit Terms; Industry Terms: Not Available to Industry
Depositor comments: NM_145657,ENST00000302945 . The transcription factor ORF portion of this plasmid was synthesized by Genewiz. Please test multiple small colonies in case of plasmid recombination. To make this collection available in a timely manner, a portion of this collection was not fully sequenced by Addgene. If an Addgene verified full plasmid sequence is not available, please contact us prior to placing an order to request the full sequence.
How to cite: TFORF1615 was a gift from Feng Zhang (Addgene plasmid # 143964 ; http://n2t.net/addgene:143964 ; RRID:Addgene_143964)
