[The description below was written by a language model from this plasmid's Addgene catalogue record and pLannotate feature annotations shown in this document.]
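Description:
TFORF1615 is a lentiviral mammalian expression plasmid built on the pLX_TRC317 backbone. It carries the human homeobox transcription factor GSX1 (also called GSH1) as a synthesized open reading frame. It belongs to a large barcoded transcription factor ORF collection in which each clone has a unique 24-bp barcode, so that the overexpressed factor can be identified by sequencing in pooled screens. The feature table does not annotate the barcode itself. The sequenced record is 9,160 nt. In bacteria the plasmid is maintained through a high-copy ColE1/pUC-type origin with ampicillin resistance (AmpR under its own promoter). An f1 origin and lac/T7/T3 remnants from the cloning backbone are also present. The depositor notes that the plasmid can recombine, which is a common issue with LTR-containing vectors.

The viral cassette has a third-generation, self-inactivating layout. An RSV promoter drives a truncated HIV-1 5' LTR, followed by the Ψ packaging signal with a gag fragment, the RRE for Rev-dependent export of the genomic RNA, a cPPT/CTS, and a ΔU3 3' LTR followed by an SV40 poly(A) signal. Between the LTRs there are two expression units. An SV40 early promoter/origin segment lies upstream of the puromycin N-acetyltransferase gene, which allows selection of transduced cells. Downstream, the EF-1α promoter drives constitutive expression of the GSX1 coding sequence, and a WPRE enhances transcript stability and expression. No epitope tag or fluorescent reporter is annotated. The construct is intended for packaging into lentivirus and stable overexpression of GSX1 in mammalian cells, either individually or within pooled screens such as directed differentiation studies.
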