Features (pLannotate 1.2.2; 31 found; start..end, strand, type, name):
      5..231     +  promoter       RSV promoter: Rous sarcoma virus enhancer/promoter
    232..412     +  LTR            5' LTR (truncated): truncated 5' long terminal repeat (LTR) from HIV-1
    459..584     +  misc_feature   HIV-1 Ψ: packaging signal of human immunodeficiency virus type 1
    568..931     +  CDS            HIV-1 gag (fragment): gag protein from human immunodeficiency virus 1; gag
   1077..1310    +  misc_feature   RRE: The Rev response element (RRE) of HIV-1 allows for Rev-dependent mRNA export from the nucleus to the cytoplasm.
   1687..1713    +  CDS            Rev (fragment): human immunodeficiency virus 1 (HIV-1) Rev protein; rev; enhances nuclear export of unspliced and incompletely spliced viral mRNAs
   1720..1743    +  promoter       SV40 promoter (fragment): SV40 early promoter
   1744..1815    +  promoter       SV40 promoter (fragment): SV40 enhancer and early promoter
   1839..1974    +  rep_origin     SV40 ori: SV40 origin of replication
   2020..2616    +  CDS            PuroR (fragment): puromycin N-acetyltransferase; pac from Streptomyces; confers resistance to puromycin
   2665..2782    +  misc_feature   cPPT/CTS: central polypurine tract and central termination sequence of HIV-1
   2847..2913    +  CDS            small t antigen (fragment): SV40 (simian virus 40) small t antigen
   2920..4098    +  promoter       EF-1α promoter: strong constitutive promoter for human elongation factor EF-1α
   4115..4906    +  CDS            GSX1: GSX1_HUMAN - Also known as GSH1. Experimental evidence at protein level: Swiss-Prot protein existence level 1. Probable transcription factor that binds to the DNA sequence 5'-GC[TA][AC]ATTA[GA]-3'. Activates the transcription of the GHRH gene. Plays an important role in pituitary development. From Homo sapiens (Human).
   4922..4975    +  promoter       U6 promoter (fragment): RNA polymerase III promoter for human U6 snRNA
   5017..5605    +  misc_feature   WPRE: woodchuck hepatitis virus posttranscriptional regulatory element
   5656..5675    +  misc_feature   cPPT/CTS (fragment): central polypurine tract and central termination sequence of HIV-1
   5677..5910    +  LTR            3' LTR (ΔU3): self-inactivating 3' long terminal repeat (LTR) from HIV-1
   5988..6109    +  polyA_signal   SV40 poly(A) signal: SV40 polyadenylation signal
   6149..6284    +  rep_origin     SV40 ori: SV40 origin of replication
   6305..6323    -  promoter       T7 promoter: promoter for bacteriophage T7 RNA polymerase
   6331..6486    +  CDS            lacZα (fragment): LacZα fragment of β-galactosidase; lacZ fragment
   6491..6919    +  rep_origin     f1 ori (sequence partly withheld): f1 bacteriophage origin of replication; arrow indicates direction of (+) strand synthesis
   6972..7076    +  promoter       AmpR promoter: bla
   7077..7937    +  CDS            AmpR: β-lactamase; bla; confers resistance to ampicillin, carbenicillin, and related antibiotics
   8108..8696    +  rep_origin     ori: high-copy-number ColE1/pMB1/pBR322/pUC origin of replication
   8879..8971    +  CDS            lacI (fragment): lac repressor; lacI; The lac repressor binds to the lac operator to inhibit transcription in E. coli. This inhibition can be relieved by adding lactose or isopropyl-β-D-thiogalactopyranoside (IPTG).
   8984..9005    +  protein_bind   CAP binding site: CAP binding activates transcription in the presence of cAMP. E. coli catabolite activator protein
   9020..9050    +  promoter       lac promoter: promoter for the E. coli lac operon
   9058..9074    +  protein_bind   lac operator: The lac repressor binds to the lac operator to inhibit transcription in E. coli. This inhibition can be relieved by adding lactose or isopropyl-β-D-thiogalactopyranoside (IPTG). lac repressor encoded by lacI
   9119..9137    +  promoter       T3 promoter: promoter for bacteriophage T3 RNA polymerase
>Addgene plasmid #143964 | TFORF1615 | addgene full sequence | sequence record 392323 | Addgene NGS Result
TTAATGTAGTCTTATGCAATACTCTTGTAGTCTTGCAACATGGTAACGATGAGTTAGCAACATGCCTTAC
AAGGAGAGAAAAAGCACCGTGCATGCCGATTGGTGGAAGTAAGGTGGTACGATCGTGCCTTATTAGGAAG
GCAACAGACGGGTCTGACATGGATTGGACGAACCACTGAATTGCCGCATTGCAGAGATATTGTATTTAAG
TGCCTAGCTCGATACATAAACGGGTCTCTCTGGTTAGACCAGATCTGAGCCTGGGAGCTCTCTGGCTAAC
TAGGGAACCCACTGCTTAAGCCTCAATAAAGCTTGCCTTGAGTGCTTCAAGTAGTGTGTGCCCGTCTGTT
GTGTGACTCTGGTAACTAGAGATCCCTCAGACCCTTTTAGTCAGTGTGGAAAATCTCTAGCAGTGGCGCC
CGAACAGGGACTTGAAAGCGAAAGGGAAACCAGAGGAGCTCTCTCGACGCAGGACTCGGCTTGCTGAAGC
GCGCACGGCAAGAGGCGAGGGGCGGCGACTGGTGAGTACGCCAAAAATTTTGACTAGCGGAGGCTAGAAG
GAGAGAGATGGGTGCGAGAGCGTCAGTATTAAGCGGGGGAGAATTAGATCGCGATGGGAAAAAATTCGGT
TAAGGCCAGGGGGAAAGAAAAAATATAAATTAAAACATATAGTATGGGCAAGCAGGGAGCTAGAACGATT
CGCAGTTAATCCTGGCCTGTTAGAAACATCAGAAGGCTGTAGACAAATACTGGGACAGCTACAACCATCC
CTTCAGACAGGATCAGAAGAACTTAGATCATTATATAATACAGTAGCAACCCTCTATTGTGTGCATCAAA
GGATAGAGATAAAAGACACCAAGGAAGCTTTAGACAAGATAGAGGAAGAGCAAAACAAAAGTAAGACCAC
CGCACAGCAAGCGGCCGCTGATCTTCAGACCTGGAGGAGGAGATATGAGGGACAATTGGAGAAGTGAATT
ATATAAATATAAAGTAGTAAAAATTGAACCATTAGGAGTAGCACCCACCAAGGCAAAGAGAAGAGTGGTG
CAGAGAGAAAAAAGAGCAGTGGGAATAGGAGCTTTGTTCCTTGGGTTCTTGGGAGCAGCAGGAAGCACTA
TGGGCGCAGCGTCAATGACGCTGACGGTACAGGCCAGACAATTATTGTCTGGTATAGTGCAGCAGCAGAA
CAATTTGCTGAGGGCTATTGAGGCGCAACAGCATCTGTTGCAACTCACAGTCTGGGGCATCAAGCAGCTC
CAGGCAAGAATCCTGGCTGTGGAAAGATACCTAAAGGATCAACAGCTCCTGGGGATTTGGGGTTGCTCTG
GAAAACTCATTTGCACCACTGCTGTGCCTTGGAATGCTAGTTGGAGTAATAAATCTCTGGAACAGATTTG
GAATCACACGACCTGGATGGAGTGGGACAGAGAAATTAACAATTACACAAGCTTAATACACTCCTTAATT
GAAGAATCGCAAAACCAGCAAGAAAAGAATGAACAAGAATTATTGGAATTAGATAAATGGGCAAGTTTGT
GGAATTGGTTTAACATAACAAATTGGCTGTGGTATATAAAATTATTCATAATGATAGTAGGAGGCTTGGT
AGGTTTAAGAATAGTTTTTGCTGTACTTTCTATAGTGAATAGAGTTAGGCAGGGATATTCACCATTATCG
TTTCAGACCCACCTCCCAACCCCGAGGGGACCCATGCATTGCATCTCAATTAGTCAGCAACCAGGTGTGG
AAAGTCCCCAGGCTCCCCAGCAGGCAGAAGTATGCAAAGCATGCGTCTCAATTAGTCAGCAACCATAGTC
CCGCCCCTAACTCCGCCCATCCCGCCCCTAACTCCGCCCAGTTCCGCCCATTCTCCGCCCCATGGCTGAC
TAATTTTTTTTATTTATGCAGAGGCCGAGGCCGCCTCGGCCTCTGAGCTATTCCAGAAGTAGTGAGGAGG
CTTTTTTGGAGGCCTAGGCTTTTGCAAAAAGCTTTCTAGAGGTACCACCGGAGCTTACCATGACCGAGTA
CAAGCCCACGGTGCGCCTCGCCACCCGCGACGACGTCCCCAGGGCCGTACGCACCCTCGCCGCCGCGTTC
GCCGACTACCCCGCCACGCGCCACACCGTCGATCCGGACCGCCACATCGAGCGGGTCACCGAGCTGCAAG
AACTCTTCCTCACGCGCGTCGGGCTCGACATCGGCAAGGTGTGGGTCGCGGACGACGGCGCCGCCGTGGC
GGTCTGGACCACGCCGGAGAGCGTCGAAGCGGGGGCGGTGTTCGCCGAGATCGGCCCGCGCATGGCCGAG
TTGAGCGGTTCCCGGCTGGCCGCGCAGCAACAGATGGAAGGCCTCCTGGCGCCGCACCGGCCCAAGGAGC
CCGCGTGGTTCCTGGCCACCGTCGGCGTCTCGCCCGACCACCAGGGCAAGGGTCTGGGCAGCGCCGTCGT
GCTCCCCGGAGTGGAGGCGGCCGAGCGCGCCGGGGTGCCCGCCTTCCTGGAGACCTCCGCGCCCCGCAAC
CTCCCCTTCTACGAGCGGCTCGGCTTCACCGTCACCGCCGACGTCGAGGTGCCCGAAGGACCGCGCACCT
GGTGCATGACCCGCAAGCCCGGTGCCAGTTAACGAATTCTAGATCTTGAGACAAATGGCAGTATTCATCC
ACAATTTTAAAAGAAAAGGGGGGATTGGGGGGTACAGTGCAGGGGAAAGAATAGTAGACATAATAGCAAC
AGACATACAAACTAAAGAATTACAAAAACAAATTACAAAAATTCAAAATTTTCGGGTTTATTACAGGGAC
AGCAGAGATCCACTTTGGCGCCGGCTCGAGGCCTGCAGGTGCAAAGATGGATAAAGTTTTAAACAGAGAG
GAATCTTTGCAGCTAATGGACCTTCTAGGTCTTGAAAGGAGTGGGAATTGGCTCCGGTGCCCGTCAGTGG
GCAGAGCGCACATCGCCCACAGTCCCCGAGAAGTTGGGGGGAGGGGTCGGCAATTGAACCGGTGCCTAGA
GAAGGTGGCGCGGGGTAAACTGGGAAAGTGATGTCGTGTACTGGCTCCGCCTTTTTCCCGAGGGTGGGGG
AGAACCGTATATAAGTGCAGTAGTCGCCGTGAACGTTCTTTTTCGCAACGGGTTTGCCGCCAGAACACAG
GTAAGTGCCGTGTGTGGTTCCCGCGGGCCTGGCCTCTTTACGGGTTATGGCCCTTGCGTGCCTTGAATTA
CTTCCACCTGGCTGCAGTACGTGATTCTTGATCCCGAGCTTCGGGTTGGAAGTGGGTGGGAGAGTTCGAG
GCCTTGCGCTTAAGGAGCCCCTTCGCCTCGTGCTTGAGTTGAGGCCTGGCCTGGGCGCTGGGGCCGCCGC
GTGCGAATCTGGTGGCACCTTCGCGCCTGTCTCGCTGCTTTCGATAAGTCTCTAGCCATTTAAAATTTTT
GATGACCTGCTGCGACGCTTTTTTTCTGGCAAGATAGTCTTGTAAATGCGGGCCAAGATCTGCACACTGG
TATTTCGGTTTTTGGGGCCGCGGGCGGCGACGGGGCCCGTGCGTCCCAGCGCACATGTTCGGCGAGGCGG
GGCCTGCGAGCGCGGCCACCGAGAATCGGACGGGGGTAGTCTCAAGCTGGCCGGCCTGCTCTGGTGCCTG
GCCTCGCGCCGCCGTGTATCGCCCCGCCCTGGGCGGCAAGGCTGGCCCGGTCGGCACCAGTTGCGTGAGC
GGAAAGATGGCCGCTTCCCGGCCCTGCTGCAGGGAGCTCAAAATGGAGGACGCGGCGCTCGGGAGAGCGG
GCGGGTGAGTCACCCACACAAAGGAAAAGGGCCTTTCCGTCCTCAGCCGTCGCTTCATGTGACTCCACGG
AGTACCGGGCGCCGTCCAGGCACCTCGATTAGTTCTCGAGCTTTTGGAGTACGTCGTCTTTAGGTTGGGG
GGAGGGGTTTTATGCGATGGAGTTTCCCCACACTGAGTGGGTGGAGACTGAAGTTAGGCCAGCTTGGCAC
TTGATGTAATTCTCCTTGGAATTTGCCCTTTTTGAGTTTGGATCTTGGTTCATTCTCAAGCCTCAGACAG
TGGTTCAAAGTTTTTTTCTTCCATTTCAGGTGTCGTGAGGCTAGCACCGCCACCATGCCGCGCTCCTTCC
TGGTGGACTCGCTAGTGCTGCGCGAGGCGGGCGAGAAGAAGGCGCCCGAGGGCAGCCCGCCGCCGCTCTT
CCCCTACGCTGTGCCCCCGCCGCACGCGCTGCACGGTCTCTCGCCTGGCGCCTGCCACGCGCGCAAGGCT
GGGCTGCTGTGCGTGTGCCCGCTCTGCGTCACCGCCTCGCAGCTGCATGGGCCCCCCGGGCCGCCCGCGC
TGCCTCTACTCAAGGCTTCCTTCCCACCCTTCGGCTCGCAGTACTGCCACGCGCCCCTGGGCCGCCAGCA
CTCTGCTGTGTCGCCCGGGGTCGCTCACGGCCCGGCCGCCGCTGCTGCTGCCGCCGCGCTCTACCAGACC
TCCTACCCGCTGCCTGACCCCAGGCAGTTCCACTGCATCTCTGTGGACAGCAGCTCTAACCAGCTGCCCA
GCAGCAAGAGGATGCGCACGGCTTTCACCAGCACGCAGCTGCTAGAGCTGGAGCGCGAGTTCGCTTCTAA
TATGTACCTGTCCCGCCTACGTCGCATCGAGATCGCGACCTACCTGAATCTGTCCGAGAAGCAGGTGAAG
ATCTGGTTTCAGAACCGCCGAGTGAAGCACAAGAAGGAGGGCAAGGGCAGCAACCATCGTGGCGGCGGCG
GCGGGGGTGCCGGTGGTGGCGGGAGCGCACCGCAAGGCTGCAAGTGCGCATCGCTCTCCTCAGCCAAGTG
CTCCGAGGATGACGACGAATTGCCCATGTCTCCGTCCTCCTCAGGGAAGGACGACCGGGATCTTACGGTC
ACTCCCTAGTAATGAACTAGTCCGTAACTTGAAAGTATTTCGATTTCTTGGCTTTATATATCTTGTGGAA
AGGACGAACATAGATCACTTCTAACTATGGGACGCGTTAAGTCGACAATCAACCTCTGGATTACAAAATT
TGTGAAAGATTGACTGGTATTCTTAACTATGTTGCTCCTTTTACGCTATGTGGATACGCTGCTTTAATGC
CTTTGTATCATGCTATTGCTTCCCGTATGGCTTTCATTTTCTCCTCCTTGTATAAATCCTGGTTGCTGTC
TCTTTATGAGGAGTTGTGGCCCGTTGTCAGGCAACGTGGCGTGGTGTGCACTGTGTTTGCTGACGCAACC
CCCACTGGTTGGGGCATTGCCACCACCTGTCAGCTCCTTTCCGGGACTTTCGCTTTCCCCCTCCCTATTG
CCACGGCGGAACTCATCGCCGCCTGCCTTGCCCGCTGCTGGACAGGGGCTCGGCTGTTGGGCACTGACAA
TTCCGTGGTGTTGTCGGGGAAATCATCGTCCTTTCCTTGGCTGCTCGCCTGTGTTGCCACCTGGATTCTG
CGCGGGACGTCCTTCTGCTACGTCCCTTCGGCCCTCAATCCAGCGGACCTTCCTTCCCGCGGCCTGCTGC
CGGCTCTGCGGCCTCTTCCGCGTCTTCGCCTTCGCCCTCAGACGAGTCGGATCTCCCTTTGGGCCGCCTC
CCCGCGTCGACTTTAAGACCAATGACTTACAAGGCAGCTGTAGATCTTAGCCACTTTTTAAAAGAAAAGG
GGGGACTGGAAGGGCTAATTCACTCCCAACGAAGACAAGATCTGCTTTTTGCTTGTACTGGGTCTCTCTG
GTTAGACCAGATCTGAGCCTGGGAGCTCTCTGGCTAACTAGGGAACCCACTGCTTAAGCCTCAATAAAGC
TTGCCTTGAGTGCTTCAAGTAGTGTGTGCCCGTCTGTTGTGTGACTCTGGTAACTAGAGATCCCTCAGAC
CCTTTTAGTCAGTGTGGAAAATCTCTAGCAGTACGTATAGTAGTTCATGTCATCTTATTATTCAGTATTT
ATAACTTGCAAAGAAATGAATATCAGAGAGTGAGAGGAACTTGTTTATTGCAGCTTATAATGGTTACAAA
TAAAGCAATAGCATCACAAATTTCACAAATAAAGCATTTTTTTCACTGCATTCTAGTTGTGGTTTGTCCA
AACTCATCAATGTATCTTATCATGTCTGGCTCTAGCTATCCCGCCCCTAACTCCGCCCATCCCGCCCCTA
ACTCCGCCCAGTTCCGCCCATTCTCCGCCCCATGGCTGACTAATTTTTTTTATTTATGCAGAGGCCGAGG
CCGCCTCGGCCTCTGAGCTATTCCAGAAGTAGTGAGGAGGCTTTTTTGGAGGCCTAGGGACGTACCCAAT
TCGCCCTATAGTGAGTCGTATTACGCGCGCTCACTGGCCGTCGTTTTACAACGTCGTGACTGGGAAAACC
CTGGCGTTACCCAACTTAATCGCCTTGCAGCACATCCCCCTTTCGCCAGCTGGCGTAATAGCGAAGAGGC
CCGCACCGATCGCCCTTCCCAACAGTTGCGCAGCCTGAATGGCGAATGGG
[124 nt withheld, positions 6491-6614]
C
[91 nt withheld, positions 6616-6706]
A
[49 nt withheld, positions 6708-6756]
CCTTTGACGTTGGAGTCCACGTTCTTT
[37 nt withheld, positions 6784-6820]
ACCCTATCTCGGTCTATTCTTTTGATTTATAAGGGATTTTGCCGATTTCGGCCTATTGGTTAAAAAATGA
GCTGATTTAACAAAAATTTAACGCGAATTTTAACAAAATATTAACGCTTACAATTTAGGTGGCACTTTTC
GGGGAAATGTGCGCGGAACCCCTATTTGTTTATTTTTCTAAATACATTCAAATATGTATCCGCTCATGAG
ACAATAACCCTGATAAATGCTTCAATAATATTGAAAAAGGAAGAGTATGAGTATTCAACATTTCCGTGTC
GCCCTTATTCCCTTTTTTGCGGCATTTTGCCTTCCTGTTTTTGCTCACCCAGAAACGCTGGTGAAAGTAA
AAGATGCTGAAGATCAGTTGGGTGCACGAGTGGGTTACATCGAACTGGATCTCAACAGCGGTAAGATCCT
TGAGAGTTTTCGCCCCGAAGAACGTTTTCCAATGATGAGCACTTTTAAAGTTCTGCTATGTGGCGCGGTA
TTATCCCGTATTGACGCCGGGCAAGAGCAACTCGGTCGCCGCATACACTATTCTCAGAATGACTTGGTTG
AGTACTCACCAGTCACAGAAAAGCATCTTACGGATGGCATGACAGTAAGAGAATTATGCAGTGCTGCCAT
AACCATGAGTGATAACACTGCGGCCAACTTACTTCTGACAACGATCGGAGGACCGAAGGAGCTAACCGCT
TTTTTGCACAACATGGGGGATCATGTAACTCGCCTTGATCGTTGGGAACCGGAGCTGAATGAAGCCATAC
CAAACGACGAGCGTGACACCACGATGCCTGTAGCAATGGCAACAACGTTGCGCAAACTATTAACTGGCGA
ACTACTTACTCTAGCTTCCCGGCAACAATTAATAGACTGGATGGAGGCGGATAAAGTTGCAGGACCACTT
CTGCGCTCGGCCCTTCCGGCTGGCTGGTTTATTGCTGATAAATCTGGAGCCGGTGAGCGTGGGTCTCGCG
GTATCATTGCAGCACTGGGGCCAGATGGTAAGCCCTCCCGTATCGTAGTTATCTACACGACGGGGAGTCA
GGCAACTATGGATGAACGAAATAGACAGATCGCTGAGATAGGTGCCTCACTGATTAAGCATTGGTAACTG
TCAGACCAAGTTTACTCATATATACTTTAGATTGATTTAAAACTTCATTTTTAATTTAAAAGGATCTAGG
TGAAGATCCTTTTTGATAATCTCATGACCAAAATCCCTTAACGTGAGTTTTCGTTCCACTGAGCGTCAGA
CCCCGTAGAAAAGATCAAAGGATCTTCTTGAGATCCTTTTTTTCTGCGCGTAATCTGCTGCTTGCAAACA
AAAAAACCACCGCTACCAGCGGTGGTTTGTTTGCCGGATCAAGAGCTACCAACTCTTTTTCCGAAGGTAA
CTGGCTTCAGCAGAGCGCAGATACCAAATACTGTTCTTCTAGTGTAGCCGTAGTTAGGCCACCACTTCAA
GAACTCTGTAGCACCGCCTACATACCTCGCTCTGCTAATCCTGTTACCAGTGGCTGCTGCCAGTGGCGAT
AAGTCGTGTCTTACCGGGTTGGACTCAAGACGATAGTTACCGGATAAGGCGCAGCGGTCGGGCTGAACGG
GGGGTTCGTGCACACAGCCCAGCTTGGAGCGAACGACCTACACCGAACTGAGATACCTACAGCGTGAGCT
ATGAGAAAGCGCCACGCTTCCCGAAGGGAGAAAGGCGGACAGGTATCCGGTAAGCGGCAGGGTCGGAACA
GGAGAGCGCACGAGGGAGCTTCCAGGGGGAAACGCCTGGTATCTTTATAGTCCTGTCGGGTTTCGCCACC
TCTGACTTGAGCGTCGATTTTTGTGATGCTCGTCAGGGGGGCGGAGCCTATGGAAAAACGCCAGCAACGC
GGCCTTTTTACGGTTCCTGGCCTTTTGCTGGCCTTTTGCTCACATGTTCTTTCCTGCGTTATCCCCTGAT
TCTGTGGATAACCGTATTACCGCCTTTGAGTGAGCTGATACCGCTCGCCGCAGCCGAACGACCGAGCGCA
GCGAGTCAGTGAGCGAGGAAGCGGAAGAGCGCCCAATACGCAAACCGCCTCTCCCCGCGCGTTGGCCGAT
TCATTAATGCAGCTGGCACGACAGGTTTCCCGACTGGAAAGCGGGCAGTGAGCGCAACGCAATTAATGTG
AGTTAGCTCACTCATTAGGCACCCCAGGCTTTACACTTTATGCTTCCGGCTCGTATGTTGTGTGGAATTG
TGAGCGGATAACAATTTCACACAGGAAACAGCTATGACCATGATTACGCCAAGCGCGCAATTAACCCTCA
CTAAAGGGAACAAAAGCTGGAGCTGCAAGC
