>Addgene plasmid #143964 | TFORF1615 | depositor partial sequence | sequence record 284019 | Insert
ACCGCCACCATGCCGCGCTCCTTCCTGGTGGACTCGCTAGTGCTGCGCGAGGCGGGCGAGAAGAAGGCGC
CCGAGGGCAGCCCGCCGCCGCTCTTCCCCTACGCTGTGCCCCCGCCGCACGCGCTGCACGGTCTCTCGCC
TGGCGCCTGCCACGCGCGCAAGGCTGGGCTGCTGTGCGTGTGCCCGCTCTGCGTCACCGCCTCGCAGCTG
CATGGGCCCCCCGGGCCGCCCGCGCTGCCTCTACTCAAGGCTTCCTTCCCACCCTTCGGCTCGCAGTACT
GCCACGCGCCCCTGGGCCGCCAGCACTCTGCTGTGTCGCCCGGGGTCGCTCACGGCCCGGCCGCCGCTGC
TGCTGCCGCCGCGCTCTACCAGACCTCCTACCCGCTGCCTGACCCCAGGCAGTTCCACTGCATCTCTGTG
GACAGCAGCTCTAACCAGCTGCCCAGCAGCAAGAGGATGCGCACGGCTTTCACCAGCACGCAGCTGCTAG
AGCTGGAGCGCGAGTTCGCTTCTAATATGTACCTGTCCCGCCTACGTCGCATCGAGATCGCGACCTACCT
GAATCTGTCCGAGAAGCAGGTGAAGATCTGGTTTCAGAACCGCCGAGTGAAGCACAAGAAGGAGGGCAAG
GGCAGCAACCATCGTGGCGGCGGCGGCGGGGGTGCCGGTGGTGGCGGGAGCGCACCGCAAGGCTGCAAGT
GCGCATCGCTCTCCTCAGCCAAGTGCTCCGAGGATGACGACGAATTGCCCATGTCTCCGTCCTCCTCAGG
GAAGGACGACCGGGATCTTACGGTCACTCCCTAGTAATGAACTAGTCCGTAACTTGAAAGTATTTCGATT
TCTTGGCTTTATATATCTTGTGGAAAGGACGAACATAGATCACTTCTAACTATGGG
