>Addgene plasmid #143964 | TFORF1615 | depositor partial sequence | sequence record 284020 | Barcode
ACATAGATCACTTCTAACTATGGG
